Addgene plasmid #109031: pET28b-NmCas9-Flag D16A
Purpose: D16A mutant of Cas9 from Nm8013 cloned into pET28b with a C-terminal Flag tag for protein expression
Depositing lab: Yan Zhang. Depositing organization: University of Michigan. Publication: Programmable RNA Cleavage and Recognition by a Natural CRISPR-Cas9 System from Neisseria meningitidis. Rousseau BA, Hou Z, Gramelspacher MJ, Zhang Y. Mol Cell. 2018 Mar 1;69(5):906-914.e4. doi: 10.1016/j.molcel.2018.01.025. Epub 2018 Feb 15. PubMed 29456189.
Backbone
  Vector backbone: pET28
  Backbone manufacturer: Novagen
  Backbone size w/o insert (bp): 5000
  Total vector size (bp): 8512
  Vector type: Bacterial Expression
Growth in bacteria
  Bacterial resistance: Kanamycin, 50 μg/mL
  Growth temperature: 37°C
  Growth strain: DH5alpha
  Copy number: Low Copy
Gene/Insert
  Gene/Insert name: CRISPR-associated endonuclease Cas9 (alt name: Cas9)
  Species: Neisseria meningitidis
  Insert size (bp): 3273
  Promoter: T7
  Tag / fusion protein: Flag Tag (C terminal on insert)
  Cloning method: Gibson Cloning
  Sequencing primers: 5′ T7 Promoter; 3′ T7 Terminator
Terms and licenses: Academic/Nonprofit Terms; Industry Terms: Not Available to Industry
How to cite: pET28b-NmCas9-Flag D16A was a gift from Yan Zhang (Addgene plasmid # 109031 ; http://n2t.net/addgene:109031 ; RRID:Addgene_109031)
