[The description below was written by a language model from this plasmid's Addgene catalogue record and pLannotate feature annotations shown in this document.]
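Description:
pET28b-NmCas9-Flag D16A is a bacterial expression plasmid of about 8.5 kb, built on the Novagen pET28 backbone, for producing a mutant Cas9 protein from Neisseria meningitidis strain 8013 in E. coli. It is selected with kanamycin through the aph(3')-Ia KanR gene. It replicates from a ColE1/pBR322-type origin that sits alongside the bom region and the rop gene, which keeps copy number low, in agreement with the catalogue entry. An f1 origin is also present, along with residual backbone fragments annotated as tetracycline-resistance sequence, which are not functional markers.

The roughly 3.3 kb NmCas9 open reading frame was inserted by Gibson assembly downstream of the T7 promoter, a lac operator and the T7 gene 10 ribosome binding site, and it is followed by the T7 terminator. The plasmid-borne lacI gene supplies the repressor, so transcription stays off until IPTG is added in a host that provides T7 RNA polymerase. The record describes a C-terminal Flag tag. The automated annotation does not call this tag, but there is a short unannotated gap after the Cas9 coding sequence. A partial His-tag match lies just downstream, and the record does not say whether it is in frame with the protein. The D16A substitution falls in the RuvC nuclease domain, where it is generally understood to inactivate one of the two catalytic sites.

The two sequence records, one from the depositor and one from repository sequencing, show the same feature order and differ only in their start coordinate and by a few nucleotides in length. The construct is intended for recombinant expression of the mutant protein, and the associated publication title concerns programmable RNA cleavage and recognition by NmCas9.
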