Features (pLannotate 1.2.2; 19 found; start..end, strand, type, name):
     12..467     +  rep_origin     f1 ori (sequence partly withheld): f1 bacteriophage origin of replication; arrow indicates direction of (+) strand synthesis
    494..551     +  promoter       AmpR promoter (fragment): bla
    560..1375    -  CDS            KanR: aminoglycoside phosphotransferase; aph(3')-Ia; confers resistance to kanamycin in bacteria or G418 (Geneticin®) in eukaryotes
   1497..2085    +  rep_origin     ori: high-copy-number ColE1/pMB1/pBR322/pUC origin of replication
   2271..2413    -  misc_feature   bom: basis of mobility region from pBR322
   2515..2706    -  CDS            rop: Rop protein, which maintains plasmids at low copy number; rop
   2723..3103    +  CDS            YPB1_ECOLX: Protein predicted: Swiss-Prot protein existence level 4. From Escherichia coli.
   3175..3466    -  CDS            TcR (fragment): tetracycline efflux protein; tet; confers resistance to tetracycline
   3481..3502    -  protein_bind   CAP binding site: CAP binding activates transcription in the presence of cAMP. E. coli catabolite activator protein
   3515..4597    -  CDS            lacI: lac repressor; lacI; The lac repressor binds to the lac operator to inhibit transcription in E. coli. This inhibition can be relieved by adding lactose or isopropyl-β-D-thiogalactopyranoside (IPTG).
   4598..4675    -  promoter       lacI promoter: lacI
   4683..4962    -  CDS            TcR (fragment): tetracycline efflux protein; tet; confers resistance to tetracycline
   4984..5002    +  promoter       T7 promoter: promoter for bacteriophage T7 RNA polymerase
   5003..5027    +  protein_bind   lac operator: The lac repressor binds to the lac operator to inhibit transcription in E. coli. This inhibition can be relieved by adding lactose or isopropyl-β-D-thiogalactopyranoside (IPTG). lac repressor encoded by lacI
   5042..5064    +  RBS            RBS: efficient ribosome binding site from bacteriophage T7 gene 10 (Olins and Rangwala, 1989)
   5071..8316    +  CDS            NmCas9: Cas9 endonuclease from the Neisseria meningitidis Type II CRISPR/Cas system (Esvelt et al., 2013) generates RNA-guided double strand breaks in DNA
   8353..8373    +  CDS            9xHis (fragment): 9xHis affinity tag
   8383..8432    +  CDS            SET1 (fragment): solubility-enhancement tag derived from T7 phage gene 10B
   8440..8487    +  terminator     T7 terminator: transcription terminator for bacteriophage T7 RNA polymerase
>Addgene plasmid #109031 | pET28b-NmCas9-Flag D16A | depositor full sequence | sequence record 205800 | pET28b-NmCas9-Flag D16A sequence 8512 bps
TGGCGAATGGG
[124 nt withheld, positions 12-135]
C
[91 nt withheld, positions 137-227]
A
[49 nt withheld, positions 229-277]
CCTTTGACGTTGGAGTCCACGTTCTTT
[37 nt withheld, positions 305-341]
ACCCTATCTCGGTCTATTCTTTTGATTTATAAGGGATTTTGCCGATTTCGGCCTATTGGTTAAAAAATGA
GCTGATTTAACAAAAATTTAACGCGAATTTTAACAAAATATTAACGTTTACAATTTCAGGTGGCACTTTT
CGGGGAAATGTGCGCGGAACCCCTATTTGTTTATTTTTCTAAATACATTCAAATATGTATCCGCTCATGA
ATTAATTCTTAGAAAAACTCATCGAGCATCAAATGAAACTGCAATTTATTCATATCAGGATTATCAATAC
CATATTTTTGAAAAAGCCGTTTCTGTAATGAAGGAGAAAACTCACCGAGGCAGTTCCATAGGATGGCAAG
ATCCTGGTATCGGTCTGCGATTCCGACTCGTCCAACATCAATACAACCTATTAATTTCCCCTCGTCAAAA
ATAAGGTTATCAAGTGAGAAATCACCATGAGTGACGACTGAATCCGGTGAGAATGGCAAAAGTTTATGCA
TTTCTTTCCAGACTTGTTCAACAGGCCAGCCATTACGCTCGTCATCAAAATCACTCGCATCAACCAAACC
GTTATTCATTCGTGATTGCGCCTGAGCGAGACGAAATACGCGATCGCTGTTAAAAGGACAATTACAAACA
GGAATCGAATGCAACCGGCGCAGGAACACTGCCAGCGCATCAACAATATTTTCACCTGAATCAGGATATT
CTTCTAATACCTGGAATGCTGTTTTCCCGGGGATCGCAGTGGTGAGTAACCATGCATCATCAGGAGTACG
GATAAAATGCTTGATGGTCGGAAGAGGCATAAATTCCGTCAGCCAGTTTAGTCTGACCATCTCATCTGTA
ACATCATTGGCAACGCTACCTTTGCCATGTTTCAGAAACAACTCTGGCGCATCGGGCTTCCCATACAATC
GATAGATTGTCGCACCTGATTGCCCGACATTATCGCGAGCCCATTTATACCCATATAAATCAGCATCCAT
GTTGGAATTTAATCGCGGCCTAGAGCAAGACGTTTCCCGTTGAATATGGCTCATAACACCCCTTGTATTA
CTGTTTATGTAAGCAGACAGTTTTATTGTTCATGACCAAAATCCCTTAACGTGAGTTTTCGTTCCACTGA
GCGTCAGACCCCGTAGAAAAGATCAAAGGATCTTCTTGAGATCCTTTTTTTCTGCGCGTAATCTGCTGCT
TGCAAACAAAAAAACCACCGCTACCAGCGGTGGTTTGTTTGCCGGATCAAGAGCTACCAACTCTTTTTCC
GAAGGTAACTGGCTTCAGCAGAGCGCAGATACCAAATACTGTCCTTCTAGTGTAGCCGTAGTTAGGCCAC
CACTTCAAGAACTCTGTAGCACCGCCTACATACCTCGCTCTGCTAATCCTGTTACCAGTGGCTGCTGCCA
GTGGCGATAAGTCGTGTCTTACCGGGTTGGACTCAAGACGATAGTTACCGGATAAGGCGCAGCGGTCGGG
CTGAACGGGGGGTTCGTGCACACAGCCCAGCTTGGAGCGAACGACCTACACCGAACTGAGATACCTACAG
CGTGAGCTATGAGAAAGCGCCACGCTTCCCGAAGGGAGAAAGGCGGACAGGTATCCGGTAAGCGGCAGGG
TCGGAACAGGAGAGCGCACGAGGGAGCTTCCAGGGGGAAACGCCTGGTATCTTTATAGTCCTGTCGGGTT
TCGCCACCTCTGACTTGAGCGTCGATTTTTGTGATGCTCGTCAGGGGGGCGGAGCCTATGGAAAAACGCC
AGCAACGCGGCCTTTTTACGGTTCCTGGCCTTTTGCTGGCCTTTTGCTCACATGTTCTTTCCTGCGTTAT
CCCCTGATTCTGTGGATAACCGTATTACCGCCTTTGAGTGAGCTGATACCGCTCGCCGCAGCCGAACGAC
CGAGCGCAGCGAGTCAGTGAGCGAGGAAGCGGAAGAGCGCCTGATGCGGTATTTTCTCCTTACGCATCTG
TGCGGTATTTCACACCGCATATATGGTGCACTCTCAGTACAATCTGCTCTGATGCCGCATAGTTAAGCCA
GTATACACTCCGCTATCGCTACGTGACTGGGTCATGGCTGCGCCCCGACACCCGCCAACACCCGCTGACG
CGCCCTGACGGGCTTGTCTGCTCCCGGCATCCGCTTACAGACAAGCTGTGACCGTCTCCGGGAGCTGCAT
GTGTCAGAGGTTTTCACCGTCATCACCGAAACGCGCGAGGCAGCTGCGGTAAAGCTCATCAGCGTGGTCG
TGAAGCGATTCACAGATGTCTGCCTGTTCATCCGCGTCCAGCTCGTTGAGTTTCTCCAGAAGCGTTAATG
TCTGGCTTCTGATAAAGCGGGCCATGTTAAGGGCGGTTTTTTCCTGTTTGGTCACTGATGCCTCCGTGTA
AGGGGGATTTCTGTTCATGGGGGTAATGATACCGATGAAACGAGAGAGGATGCTCACGATACGGGTTACT
GATGATGAACATGCCCGGTTACTGGAACGTTGTGAGGGTAAACAACTGGCGGTATGGATGCGGCGGGACC
AGAGAAAAATCACTCAGGGTCAATGCCAGCGCTTCGTTAATACAGATGTAGGTGTTCCACAGGGTAGCCA
GCAGCATCCTGCGATGCAGATCCGGAACATAATGGTGCAGGGCGCTGACTTCCGCGTTTCCAGACTTTAC
GAAACACGGAAACCGAAGACCATTCATGTTGTTGCTCAGGTCGCAGACGTTTTGCAGCAGCAGTCGCTTC
ACGTTCGCTCGCGTATCGGTGATTCATTCTGCTAACCAGTAAGGCAACCCCGCCAGCCTAGCCGGGTCCT
CAACGACAGGAGCACGATCATGCGCACCCGTGGGGCCGCCATGCCGGCGATAATGGCCTGCTTCTCGCCG
AAACGTTTGGTGGCGGGACCAGTGACGAAGGCTTGAGCGAGGGCGTGCAAGATTCCGAATACCGCAAGCG
ACAGGCCGATCATCGTCGCGCTCCAGCGAAAGCGGTCCTCGCCGAAAATGACCCAGAGCGCTGCCGGCAC
CTGTCCTACGAGTTGCATGATAAAGAAGACAGTCATAAGTGCGGCGACGATAGTCATGCCCCGCGCCCAC
CGGAAGGAGCTGACTGGGTTGAAGGCTCTCAAGGGCATCGGTCGAGATCCCGGTGCCTAATGAGTGAGCT
AACTTACATTAATTGCGTTGCGCTCACTGCCCGCTTTCCAGTCGGGAAACCTGTCGTGCCAGCTGCATTA
ATGAATCGGCCAACGCGCGGGGAGAGGCGGTTTGCGTATTGGGCGCCAGGGTGGTTTTTCTTTTCACCAG
TGAGACGGGCAACAGCTGATTGCCCTTCACCGCCTGGCCCTGAGAGAGTTGCAGCAAGCGGTCCACGCTG
GTTTGCCCCAGCAGGCGAAAATCCTGTTTGATGGTGGTTAACGGCGGGATATAACATGAGCTGTCTTCGG
TATCGTCGTATCCCACTACCGAGATATCCGCACCAACGCGCAGCCCGGACTCGGTAATGGCGCGCATTGC
GCCCAGCGCCATCTGATCGTTGGCAACCAGCATCGCAGTGGGAACGATGCCCTCATTCAGCATTTGCATG
GTTTGTTGAAAACCGGACATGGCACTCCAGTCGCCTTCCCGTTCCGCTATCGGCTGAATTTGATTGCGAG
TGAGATATTTATGCCAGCCAGCCAGACGCAGACGCGCCGAGACAGAACTTAATGGGCCCGCTAACAGCGC
GATTTGCTGGTGACCCAATGCGACCAGATGCTCCACGCCCAGTCGCGTACCGTCTTCATGGGAGAAAATA
ATACTGTTGATGGGTGTCTGGTCAGAGACATCAAGAAATAACGCCGGAACATTAGTGCAGGCAGCTTCCA
CAGCAATGGCATCCTGGTCATCCAGCGGATAGTTAATGATCAGCCCACTGACGCGTTGCGCGAGAAGATT
GTGCACCGCCGCTTTACAGGCTTCGACGCCGCTTCGTTCTACCATCGACACCACCACGCTGGCACCCAGT
TGATCGGCGCGAGATTTAATCGCCGCGACAATTTGCGACGGCGCGTGCAGGGCCAGACTGGAGGTGGCAA
CGCCAATCAGCAACGACTGTTTGCCCGCCAGTTGTTGTGCCACGCGGTTGGGAATGTAATTCAGCTCCGC
CATCGCCGCTTCCACTTTTTCCCGCGTTTTCGCAGAAACGTGGCTGGCCTGGTTCACCACGCGGGAAACG
GTCTGATAAGAGACACCGGCATACTCTGCGACATCGTATAACGTTACTGGTTTCACATTCACCACCCTGA
ATTGACTCTCTTCCGGGCGCTATCATGCCATACCGCGAAAGGTTTTGCGCCATTCGATGGTGTCCGGGAT
CTCGACGCTCTCCCTTATGCGACTCCTGCATTAGGAAGCAGCCCAGTAGTAGGTTGAGGCCGTTGAGCAC
CGCCGCCGCAAGGAATGGTGCATGCAAGGAGATGGCGCCCAACAGTCCCCCGGCCACGGGGCCTGCCACC
ATACCCACGCCGAAACAAGCGCTCATGAGCCCGAAGTGGCGAGCCCGATCTTCCCCATCGGTGATGTCGG
CGATATAGGCGCCAGCAACCGCACCTGTGGCGCCGGTGATGCCGGCCACGATGCGTCCGGCGTAGAGGAT
CGAGATCTCGATCCCGCGAAATTAATACGACTCACTATAGGGGAATTGTGAGCGGATAACAATTCCCCTC
TAGAAATAATTTTGTTTAACTTTAAGAAGGAGATATACCATGGCTGCCTTCAAACCTAATTCAATCAACT
ACATCCTCGGCCTCGCTATCGGCATCGCATCCGTCGGCTGGGCGATGGTAGAAATTGACGAAGAAGAAAA
CCCCATCCGCCTGATTGATTTGGGCGTGCGCGTATTTGAGCGTGCCGAAGTACCGAAAACAGGCGACTCC
CTTGCCATGGCAAGGCGTTTGGCGCGCAGTGTTCGCCGCCTGACCCGCCGTCGCGCCCACCGCCTGCTTC
GGACCCGCCGCCTATTGAAACGCGAAGGCGTATTACAAGCCGCCAATTTTGACGAAAACGGCTTGATTAA
ATCCTTACCGAATACACCATGGCAACTTCGCGCAGCCGCATTAGACCGCAAACTGACGCCTTTAGAGTGG
TCGGCAGTCTTGTTGCATTTAATCAAACATCGCGGCTATTTATCGCAACGGAAAAACGAGGGCGAAACTG
CCGATAAGGAGCTTGGCGCTTTGCTTAAAGGCGTAGCCGGCAATGCCCATGCCTTACAGACAGGCGATTT
CCGCACACCGGCCGAATTGGCTTTAAATAAATTTGAGAAAGAAAGCGGCCATATCCGCAATCAGCGCAGC
GATTATTCGCATACGTTCAGCCGCAAAGATTTACAGGCGGAGCTGATTTTGCTGTTTGAAAAACAAAAAG
AATTTGGCAATCCGCATGTTTCAGGCGGCCTTAAAGAAGGTATTGAAACCCTACTGATGACGCAACGCCC
TGCCCTGTCCGGCGATGCCGTTCAAAAAATGTTGGGGCATTGCACCTTCGAACCGGCAGAGCCGAAAGCC
GCTAAAAACACCTACACAGCCGAACGTTTCATCTGGCTGACCAAGCTGAACAACCTGCGTATTTTAGAGC
AAGGCAGCGAGCGGCCATTGACCGATACCGAACGCGCCACGCTTATGGACGAGCCATACAGAAAATCCAA
ACTGACTTACGCACAAGCCCGTAAGCTGCTGGGTTTAGAAGATACCGCCTTTTTCAAAGGCTTGCGCTAT
GGTAAAGACAATGCCGAAGCCTCAACATTGATGGAAATGAAGGCCTACCATGCCATCAGCCGTGCACTGG
AAAAAGAAGGATTGAAAGACAAAAAATCCCCATTAAACCTTTCTCCCGAATTACAAGACGAAATCGGCAC
GGCATTCTCCCTGTTCAAAACCGATGAAGACATTACAGGCCGTCTGAAAGACCGTATACAGCCCGAAATC
TTAGAAGCGCTGTTGAAACACATCAGCTTCGATAAGTTCGTCCAAATTTCCTTGAAAGCATTGCGCCGAA
TTGTGCCTCTAATGGAACAAGGCAAACGTTACGATGAAGCCTGCGCCGAAATCTACGGAGACCATTACGG
CAAGAAGAATACGGAAGAAAAGATTTATCTGCCGCCGATTCCCGCCGACGAAATCCGCAACCCCGTCGTC
TTGCGCGCCTTATCTCAAGCACGTAAGGTCATTAACGGCGTGGTACGCCGTTACGGCTCCCCAGCTCGTA
TCCATATTGAAACTGCAAGGGAAGTAGGTAAATCGTTTAAAGACCGCAAAGAAATTGAGAAACGCCAAGA
AGAAAACCGCAAAGACCGGGAAAAAGCCGCCGCCAAATTCCGAGAGTATTTCCCCAATTTTGTCGGAGAA
CCCAAATCCAAAGATATTCTGAAACTGCGCCTGTACGAGCAACAACACGGCAAATGCCTGTATTCGGGCA
AAGAAATCAACTTAGGCCGTCTGAACGAAAAAGGCTATGTCGAAATCGACCATGCCCTGCCGTTCTCGCG
CACATGGGACGACAGTTTCAACAATAAAGTACTGGTATTGGGCAGCGAAAACCAAAACAAAGGCAATCAA
ACCCCTTACGAATACTTCAACGGCAAAGACAACAGCCGCGAATGGCAGGAATTTAAAGCGCGTGTCGAAA
CCAGCCGTTTCCCGCGCAGTAAAAAACAACGGATTCTGCTGCAAAAATTCGATGAAGACGGCTTTAAAGA
ACGCAATCTGAACGACACGCGCTACGTCAACCGTTTCCTGTGTCAATTTGTTGCCGACCGTATGCGGCTG
ACAGGTAAAGGCAAGAAACGTGTCTTTGCATCCAACGGACAAATTACCAATCTGTTGCGCGGCTTTTGGG
GATTGCGCAAAGTGCGTGCGGAAAACGACCGCCATCACGCCTTGGACGCCGTCGTCGTTGCCTGCTCGAC
CGTTGCCATGCAGCAGAAAATTACCCGTTTTGTACGCTATAAAGAGATGAACGCGTTTGACGGTAAAACC
ATAGACAAAGAAACAGGAGAAGTGCTGCATCAAAAAACACACTTCCCACAACCTTGGGAATTTTTCGCAC
AAGAAGTCATGATTCGCGTCTTCGGCAAACCGGACGGCAAACCCGAATTCGAAGAAGCCGATACCCTAGA
AAAACTGCGCACGTTGCTTGCCGAAAAATTATCATCTCGCCCCGAAGCCGTACACGAATACGTTACGCCA
CTGTTTGTTTCACGCGCGCCCAATCGGAAGATGAGCGGGCAAGGGCATATGGAGACCGTCAAATCCGCCA
AACGACTGGACGAAGGCGTCAGCGTGTTGCGCGTACCGCTGACACAGTTAAAACTGAAAGACTTGGAAAA
AATGGTCAATCGGGAGCGCGAACCTAAGCTATACGAAGCACTGAAAGCACGGCTGGAAGCACATAAAGAC
GATCCTGCCAAAGCCTTTGCCGAGCCGTTTTACAAATACGATAAAGCAGGCAACCGCACCCAACAGGTAA
AAGCCGTACGCGTAGAGCAAGTACAGAAAACCGGCGTATGGGTGCGCAACCATAACGGTATTGCCGACAA
CGCAACCATGGTGCGCGTAGATGTGTTTGAGAAAGGCGACAAGTATTATCTGGTACCGATTTACAGTTGG
CAGGTAGCGAAAGGGATTTTGCCGGATAGGGCTGTTGTACAAGGAAAAGATGAAGAAGATTGGCAACTTA
TTGATGATAGTTTCAACTTTAAATTCTCATTACACCCTAATGATTTAGTCGAGGTTATAACAAAAAAAGC
TAGAATGTTTGGTTACTTTGCCAGCTGCCATCGAGGCACAGGTAATATCAATATACGCATTCATGATCTT
GATCATAAAATTGGCAAAAATGGAATACTGGAAGGTATCGGCGTCAAAACCGCCCTTTCATTCCAAAAAT
ACCAAATTGACGAACTGGGCAAAGAAATCAGACCATGCCGTCTGAAAAAACGCCCGCCTGTCCGTGATTA
TAAAGATGATGATGATAAATGAGCACTCGAGCACCACCACCACCACCACCACTGAGATCCGGCTGCTAAC
AAAGCCCGAAAGGAAGCTGAGTTGGCTGCTGCCACCGCTGAGCAATAACTAGCATAACCCCTTGGGGCCT
CTAAACGGGTCTTGAGGGGTTTTTTGCTGAAAGGAGGAACTATATCCGGAT
