Features (pLannotate 1.2.2; 19 found; start..end, strand, type, name):
    196..214     +  promoter       T7 promoter: promoter for bacteriophage T7 RNA polymerase
    215..239     +  protein_bind   lac operator: The lac repressor binds to the lac operator to inhibit transcription in E. coli. This inhibition can be relieved by adding lactose or isopropyl-β-D-thiogalactopyranoside (IPTG). lac repressor encoded by lacI
    254..276     +  RBS            RBS: efficient ribosome binding site from bacteriophage T7 gene 10 (Olins and Rangwala, 1989)
    283..3528    +  CDS            NmCas9: Cas9 endonuclease from the Neisseria meningitidis Type II CRISPR/Cas system (Esvelt et al., 2013) generates RNA-guided double strand breaks in DNA
   3565..3585    +  CDS            9xHis (fragment): 9xHis affinity tag
   3595..3644    +  CDS            SET1 (fragment): solubility-enhancement tag derived from T7 phage gene 10B
   3652..3699    +  terminator     T7 terminator: transcription terminator for bacteriophage T7 RNA polymerase
   3736..4164    +  rep_origin     f1 ori (sequence partly withheld): f1 bacteriophage origin of replication; arrow indicates direction of (+) strand synthesis
   4217..4274    +  promoter       AmpR promoter (fragment): bla
   4283..5098    -  CDS            KanR: aminoglycoside phosphotransferase; aph(3')-Ia; confers resistance to kanamycin in bacteria or G418 (Geneticin®) in eukaryotes
   5220..5808    +  rep_origin     ori: high-copy-number ColE1/pMB1/pBR322/pUC origin of replication
   5994..6133    -  misc_feature   bom: basis of mobility region from pBR322
   6235..6426    -  CDS            rop: Rop protein, which maintains plasmids at low copy number; rop
   6443..6823    +  CDS            YPB1_ECOLX: Protein predicted: Swiss-Prot protein existence level 4. From Escherichia coli.
   6895..7186    -  CDS            TcR (fragment): tetracycline efflux protein; tet; confers resistance to tetracycline
   7201..7222    -  protein_bind   CAP binding site: CAP binding activates transcription in the presence of cAMP. E. coli catabolite activator protein
   7235..8317    -  CDS            lacI: lac repressor; lacI; The lac repressor binds to the lac operator to inhibit transcription in E. coli. This inhibition can be relieved by adding lactose or isopropyl-β-D-thiogalactopyranoside (IPTG).
   8318..8395    -  promoter       lacI promoter: lacI
   8403..174     -  CDS            TcR (fragment) (across the origin): tetracycline efflux protein; tet; confers resistance to tetracycline
>Addgene plasmid #109031 | pET28b-NmCas9-Flag D16A | addgene full sequence | sequence record 210275 | Addgene NGS Result
CCCAACAGTCCCCCGGCCACGGGGCCTGCCACCATACCCACGCCGAAACAAGCGCTCATGAGCCCGAAGT
GGCGAGCCCGATCTTCCCCATCGGTGATGTCGGCGATATAGGCGCCAGCAACCGCACCTGTGGCGCCGGT
GATGCCGGCCACGATGCGTCCGGCGTAGAGGATCGAGATCTCGATCCCGCGAAATTAATACGACTCACTA
TAGGGGAATTGTGAGCGGATAACAATTCCCCTCTAGAAATAATTTTGTTTAACTTTAAGAAGGAGATATA
CCATGGCTGCCTTCAAACCTAATTCAATCAACTACATCCTCGGCCTCGCTATCGGCATCGCATCCGTCGG
CTGGGCGATGGTAGAAATTGACGAAGAAGAAAACCCCATCCGCCTGATTGATTTGGGCGTGCGCGTATTT
GAGCGTGCCGAAGTACCGAAAACAGGCGACTCCCTTGCCATGGCAAGGCGTTTGGCGCGCAGTGTTCGCC
GCCTGACCCGCCGTCGCGCCCACCGCCTGCTTCGGACCCGCCGCCTATTGAAACGCGAAGGCGTATTACA
AGCCGCCAATTTTGACGAAAACGGCTTGATTAAATCCTTACCGAATACACCATGGCAACTTCGCGCAGCC
GCATTAGACCGCAAACTGACGCCTTTAGAGTGGTCGGCAGTCTTGTTGCATTTAATCAAACATCGCGGCT
ATTTATCGCAACGGAAAAACGAGGGCGAAACTGCCGATAAGGAGCTTGGCGCTTTGCTTAAAGGCGTAGC
CGGCAATGCCCATGCCTTACAGACAGGCGATTTCCGCACACCGGCCGAATTGGCTTTAAATAAATTTGAG
AAAGAAAGCGGCCATATCCGCAATCAGCGCAGCGATTATTCGCATACGTTCAGCCGCAAAGATTTACAGG
CGGAGCTGATTTTGCTGTTTGAAAAACAAAAAGAATTTGGCAATCCGCATGTTTCAGGCGGCCTTAAAGA
AGGTATTGAAACCCTACTGATGACGCAACGCCCTGCCCTGTCCGGCGATGCCGTTCAAAAAATGTTGGGG
CATTGCACCTTCGAACCGGCAGAGCCGAAAGCCGCTAAAAACACCTACACAGCCGAACGTTTCATCTGGC
TGACCAAGCTGAACAACCTGCGTATTTTAGAGCAAGGCAGCGAGCGGCCATTGACCGATACCGAACGCGC
CACGCTTATGGACGAGCCATACAGAAAATCCAAACTGACTTACGCACAAGCCCGTAAGCTGCTGGGTTTA
GAAGATACCGCCTTTTTCAAAGGCTTGCGCTATGGTAAAGACAATGCCGAAGCCTCAACATTGATGGAAA
TGAAGGCCTACCATGCCATCAGCCGTGCACTGGAAAAAGAAGGATTGAAAGACAAAAAATCCCCATTAAA
CCTTTCTCCCGAATTACAAGACGAAATCGGCACGGCATTCTCCCTGTTCAAAACCGATGAAGACATTACA
GGCCGTCTGAAAGACCGTATACAGCCCGAAATCTTAGAAGCGCTGTTGAAACACATCAGCTTCGATAAGT
TCGTCCAAATTTCCTTGAAAGCATTGCGCCGAATTGTGCCTCTAATGGAACAAGGCAAACGTTACGATGA
AGCCTGCGCCGAAATCTACGGAGACCATTACGGCAAGAAGAATACGGAAGAAAAGATTTATCTGCCGCCG
ATTCCCGCCGACGAAATCCGCAACCCCGTCGTCTTGCGCGCCTTATCTCAAGCACGTAAGGTCATTAACG
GCGTGGTACGCCGTTACGGCTCCCCAGCTCGTATCCATATTGAAACTGCAAGGGAAGTAGGTAAATCGTT
TAAAGACCGCAAAGAAATTGAGAAACGCCAAGAAGAAAACCGCAAAGACCGGGAAAAAGCCGCCGCCAAA
TTCCGAGAGTATTTCCCCAATTTTGTCGGAGAACCCAAATCCAAAGATATTCTGAAACTGCGCCTGTACG
AGCAACAACACGGCAAATGCCTGTATTCGGGCAAAGAAATCAACTTAGGCCGTCTGAACGAAAAAGGCTA
TGTCGAAATCGACCATGCCCTGCCGTTCTCGCGCACATGGGACGACAGTTTCAACAATAAAGTACTGGTA
TTGGGCAGCGAAAACCAAAACAAAGGCAATCAAACCCCTTACGAATACTTCAACGGCAAAGACAACAGCC
GCGAATGGCAGGAATTTAAAGCGCGTGTCGAAACCAGCCGTTTCCCGCGCAGTAAAAAACAACGGATTCT
GCTGCAAAAATTCGATGAAGACGGCTTTAAAGAACGCAATCTGAACGACACGCGCTACGTCAACCGTTTC
CTGTGTCAATTTGTTGCCGACCGTATGCGGCTGACAGGTAAAGGCAAGAAACGTGTCTTTGCATCCAACG
GACAAATTACCAATCTGTTGCGCGGCTTTTGGGGATTGCGCAAAGTGCGTGCGGAAAACGACCGCCATCA
CGCCTTGGACGCCGTCGTCGTTGCCTGCTCGACCGTTGCCATGCAGCAGAAAATTACCCGTTTTGTACGC
TATAAAGAGATGAACGCGTTTGACGGTAAAACCATAGACAAAGAAACAGGAGAAGTGCTGCATCAAAAAA
CACACTTCCCACAACCTTGGGAATTTTTCGCACAAGAAGTCATGATTCGCGTCTTCGGCAAACCGGACGG
CAAACCCGAATTCGAAGAAGCCGATACCCTAGAAAAACTGCGCACGTTGCTTGCCGAAAAATTATCATCT
CGCCCCGAAGCCGTACACGAATACGTTACGCCACTGTTTGTTTCACGCGCGCCCAATCGGAAGATGAGCG
GGCAAGGGCATATGGAGACCGTCAAATCCGCCAAACGACTGGACGAAGGCGTCAGCGTGTTGCGCGTACC
GCTGACACAGTTAAAACTGAAAGACTTGGAAAAAATGGTCAATCGGGAGCGCGAACCTAAGCTATACGAA
GCACTGAAAGCACGGCTGGAAGCACATAAAGACGATCCTGCCAAAGCCTTTGCCGAGCCGTTTTACAAAT
ACGATAAAGCAGGCAACCGCACCCAACAGGTAAAAGCCGTACGCGTAGAGCAAGTACAGAAAACCGGCGT
ATGGGTGCGCAACCATAACGGTATTGCCGACAACGCAACCATGGTGCGCGTAGATGTGTTTGAGAAAGGC
GACAAGTATTATCTGGTACCGATTTACAGTTGGCAGGTAGCGAAAGGGATTTTGCCGGATAGGGCTGTTG
TACAAGGAAAAGATGAAGAAGATTGGCAACTTATTGATGATAGTTTCAACTTTAAATTCTCATTACACCC
TAATGATTTAGTCGAGGTTATAACAAAAAAAGCTAGAATGTTTGGTTACTTTGCCAGCTGCCATCGAGGC
ACAGGTAATATCAATATACGCATTCATGATCTTGATCATAAAATTGGCAAAAATGGAATACTGGAAGGTA
TCGGCGTCAAAACCGCCCTTTCATTCCAAAAATACCAAATTGACGAACTGGGCAAAGAAATCAGACCATG
CCGTCTGAAAAAACGCCCGCCTGTCCGTGATTATAAAGATGATGATGATAAATGAGCACTCGAGCACCAC
CACCACCACCACCACTGAGATCCGGCTGCTAACAAAGCCCGAAAGGAAGCTGAGTTGGCTGCTGCCACCG
CTGAGCAATAACTAGCATAACCCCTTGGGGCCTCTAAACGGGTCTTGAGGGGTTTTTTGCTGAAAGGAGG
AACTATATCCGGATTGGCGAATGGG
[124 nt withheld, positions 3736-3859]
C
[91 nt withheld, positions 3861-3951]
A
[49 nt withheld, positions 3953-4001]
CCTTTGACGTTGGAGTCCACGTTCTTT
[37 nt withheld, positions 4029-4065]
ACCCTATCTCGGTCTATTCTTTTGATTTATAAGGGATTTTGCCGATTTCGGCCTATTGGTTAAAAAATGA
GCTGATTTAACAAAAATTTAACGCGAATTTTAACAAAATATTAACGCTTACAATTTAGGTGGCACTTTTC
GGGGAAATGTGCGCGGAACCCCTATTTGTTTATTTTTCTAAATACATTCAAATATGTATCCGCTCATGAA
TTAATTCTTAGAAAAACTCATCGAGCATCAAATGAAACTGCAATTTATTCATATCAGGATTATCAATACC
ATATTTTTGAAAAAGCCGTTTCTGTAATGAAGGAGAAAACTCACCGAGGCAGTTCCATAGGATGGCAAGA
TCCTGGTATCGGTCTGCGATTCCGACTCGTCCAACATCAATACAACCTATTAATTTCCCCTCGTCAAAAA
TAAGGTTATCAAGTGAGAAATCACCATGAGTGACGACTGAATCCGGTGAGAATGGCAAAAGTTTATGCAT
TTCTTTCCAGACTTGTTCAACAGGCCAGCCATTACGCTCGTCATCAAAATCACTCGCATCAACCAAACCG
TTATTCATTCGTGATTGCGCCTGAGCGAGACGAAATACGCGATCGCTGTTAAAAGGACAATTACAAACAG
GAATCGAATGCAACCGGCGCAGGAACACTGCCAGCGCATCAACAATATTTTCACCTGAATCAGGATATTC
TTCTAATACCTGGAATGCTGTTTTCCCGGGGATCGCAGTGGTGAGTAACCATGCATCATCAGGAGTACGG
ATAAAATGCTTGATGGTCGGAAGAGGCATAAATTCCGTCAGCCAGTTTAGTCTGACCATCTCATCTGTAA
CATCATTGGCAACGCTACCTTTGCCATGTTTCAGAAACAACTCTGGCGCATCGGGCTTCCCATACAATCG
ATAGATTGTCGCACCTGATTGCCCGACATTATCGCGAGCCCATTTATACCCATATAAATCAGCATCCATG
TTGGAATTTAATCGCGGCCTAGAGCAAGACGTTTCCCGTTGAATATGGCTCATAACACCCCTTGTATTAC
TGTTTATGTAAGCAGACAGTTTTATTGTTCATGACCAAAATCCCTTAACGTGAGTTTTCGTTCCACTGAG
CGTCAGACCCCGTAGAAAAGATCAAAGGATCTTCTTGAGATCCTTTTTTTCTGCGCGTAATCTGCTGCTT
GCAAACAAAAAAACCACCGCTACCAGCGGTGGTTTGTTTGCCGGATCAAGAGCTACCAACTCTTTTTCCG
AAGGTAACTGGCTTCAGCAGAGCGCAGATACCAAATACTGTCCTTCTAGTGTAGCCGTAGTTAGGCCACC
ACTTCAAGAACTCTGTAGCACCGCCTACATACCTCGCTCTGCTAATCCTGTTACCAGTGGCTGCTGCCAG
TGGCGATAAGTCGTGTCTTACCGGGTTGGACTCAAGACGATAGTTACCGGATAAGGCGCAGCGGTCGGGC
TGAACGGGGGGTTCGTGCACACAGCCCAGCTTGGAGCGAACGACCTACACCGAACTGAGATACCTACAGC
GTGAGCTATGAGAAAGCGCCACGCTTCCCGAAGGGAGAAAGGCGGACAGGTATCCGGTAAGCGGCAGGGT
CGGAACAGGAGAGCGCACGAGGGAGCTTCCAGGGGGAAACGCCTGGTATCTTTATAGTCCTGTCGGGTTT
CGCCACCTCTGACTTGAGCGTCGATTTTTGTGATGCTCGTCAGGGGGGCGGAGCCTATGGAAAAACGCCA
GCAACGCGGCCTTTTTACGGTTCCTGGCCTTTTGCTGGCCTTTTGCTCACATGTTCTTTCCTGCGTTATC
CCCTGATTCTGTGGATAACCGTATTACCGCCTTTGAGTGAGCTGATACCGCTCGCCGCAGCCGAACGACC
GAGCGCAGCGAGTCAGTGAGCGAGGAAGCGGAAGAGCGCCTGATGCGGTATTTTCTCCTTACGCATCTGT
GCGGTATTTCACACCGCAATGGTGCACTCTCAGTACAATCTGCTCTGATGCCGCATAGTTAAGCCAGTAT
ACACTCCGCTATCGCTACGTGACTGGGTCATGGCTGCGCCCCGACACCCGCCAACACCCGCTGACGCGCC
CTGACGGGCTTGTCTGCTCCCGGCATCCGCTTACAGACAAGCTGTGACCGTCTCCGGGATCTGCATGTGT
CAGAGGTTTTCACCGTCATCACCGAAACGCGCGAGGCAGCTGCGGTAAAGCTCATCAGCGTGGTCGTGAA
GCGATTCACAGATGTCTGCCTGTTCATCCGCGTCCAGCTCGTTGAGTTTCTCCAGAAGCGTTAATGTCTG
GCTTCTGATAAAGCGGGCCATGTTAAGGGCGGTTTTTTCCTGTTTGGTCACTGATGCCTCCGTGTAAGGG
GGATTTCTGTTCATGGGGGTAATGATACCGATGAAACGAGAGAGGATGCTCACGATACGGGTTACTGATG
ATGAACATGCCCGGTTACTGGAACGTTGTGAGGGTAAACAACTGGCGGTATGGATGCGGCGGGACCAGAG
AAAAATCACTCAGGGTCAATGCCAGCGCTTCGTTAATACAGATGTAGGTGTTCCACAGGGTAGCCAGCAG
CATCCTGCGATGCAGATCCGGAACATAATGGTGCAGGGCGCTGACTTCCGCGTTTCCAGACTTTACGAAA
CACGGAAACCGAAGACCATTCATGTTGTTGCTCAGGTCGCAGACGTTTTGCAGCAGCAGTCGCTTCACGT
TCGCTCGCGTATCGGTGATTCATTCTGCTAACCAGTAAGGCAACCCCGCCAGCCTAGCCGGGTCCTCAAC
GACAGGAGCACGATCATGCGCACCCGTGGGGCCGCCATGCCGGCGATAATGGCCTGCTTCTCGCCGAAAC
GTTTGGTGGCGGGACCAGTGACGAAGGCTTGAGCGAGGGCGTGCAAGATTCCGAATACCGCAAGCGACAG
GCCGATCATCGTCGCGCTCCAGCGAAAGCGGTCCTCGCCGAAAATGACCCAGAGCGCTGCCGGCACCTGT
CCTACGAGTTGCATGATAAAGAAGACAGTCATAAGTGCGGCGACGATAGTCATGCCCCGCGCCCACCGGA
AGGAGCTGACTGGGTTGAAGGCTCTCAAGGGCATCGGTCGAGATCCCGGTGCCTAATGAGTGAGCTAACT
TACATTAATTGCGTTGCGCTCACTGCCCGCTTTCCAGTCGGGAAACCTGTCGTGCCAGCTGCATTAATGA
ATCGGCCAACGCGCGGGGAGAGGCGGTTTGCGTATTGGGCGCCAGGGTGGTTTTTCTTTTCACCAGTGAG
ACGGGCAACAGCTGATTGCCCTTCACCGCCTGGCCCTGAGAGAGTTGCAGCAAGCGGTCCACGCTGGTTT
GCCCCAGCAGGCGAAAATCCTGTTTGATGGTGGTTAACGGCGGGATATAACATGAGCTGTCTTCGGTATC
GTCGTATCCCACTACCGAGATATCCGCACCAACGCGCAGCCCGGACTCGGTAATGGCGCGCATTGCGCCC
AGCGCCATCTGATCGTTGGCAACCAGCATCGCAGTGGGAACGATGCCCTCATTCAGCATTTGCATGGTTT
GTTGAAAACCGGACATGGCACTCCAGTCGCCTTCCCGTTCCGCTATCGGCTGAATTTGATTGCGAGTGAG
ATATTTATGCCAGCCAGCCAGACGCAGACGCGCCGAGACAGAACTTAATGGGCCCGCTAACAGCGCGATT
TGCTGGTGACCCAATGCGACCAGATGCTCCACGCCCAGTCGCGTACCGTCTTCATGGGAGAAAATAATAC
TGTTGATGGGTGTCTGGTCAGAGACATCAAGAAATAACGCCGGAACATTAGTGCAGGCAGCTTCCACAGC
AATGGCATCCTGGTCATCCAGCGGATAGTTAATGATCAGCCCACTGACGCGTTGCGCGAGAAGATTGTGC
ACCGCCGCTTTACAGGCTTCGACGCCGCTTCGTTCTACCATCGACACCACCACGCTGGCACCCAGTTGAT
CGGCGCGAGATTTAATCGCCGCGACAATTTGCGACGGCGCGTGCAGGGCCAGACTGGAGGTGGCAACGCC
AATCAGCAACGACTGTTTGCCCGCCAGTTGTTGTGCCACGCGGTTGGGAATGTAATTCAGCTCCGCCATC
GCCGCTTCCACTTTTTCCCGCGTTTTCGCAGAAACGTGGCTGGCCTGGTTCACCACGCGGGAAACGGTCT
GATAAGAGACACCGGCATACTCTGCGACATCGTATAACGTTACTGGTTTCACATTCACCACCCTGAATTG
ACTCTCTTCCGGGCGCTATCATGCCATACCGCGAAAGGTTTTGCGCCATTCGATGGTGTCCGGGATCTCG
ACGCTCTCCCTTATGCGACTCCTGCATTAGGAAGCAGCCCAGTAGTAGGTTGAGGCCGTTGAGCACCGCC
GCCGCAAGGAATGGTGCATGCAAGGAGATGGCG
